Addgene plasmid #245250: pEF myc-SHP2(Q510E)-TurboID
Purpose: Proximity-labeling proteomics with SHP2
Depositing lab: Neel Shah. Depositing organization: Columbia University. Publication: Proximity-labeling proteomics reveals remodeled interactomes and altered localization of pathogenic SHP2 variants. van Vlimmeren AE, Tang LC, Jiang Z, Iyer A, Voleti R, Krismer K, Gaublomme JT, Jovanovic M, Shah NH. bioRxiv [Preprint]. 2025 Mar 21:2025.02.26.640373. doi: 10.1101/2025.02.26.640373. PubMed 40661614.
Backbone
  Vector backbone: pEF
  Vector type: Mammalian Expression
Growth in bacteria
  Bacterial resistance: Ampicillin, 100 μg/mL
  Growth temperature: 37°C
  Growth strain: DH5alpha
  Copy number: High Copy
Gene/Insert
  Gene/Insert name: SHP2 full-length
  Species: H. sapiens (human)
  Mutation: Q510E
  Tag / fusion protein: TurboID (C terminal on insert)
  Cloning method: Gibson Cloning
Terms and licenses: Academic/Nonprofit Terms; Industry Terms: Not Available to Industry
How to cite: pEF myc-SHP2(Q510E)-TurboID was a gift from Neel Shah (Addgene plasmid # 245250 ; http://n2t.net/addgene:245250 ; RRID:Addgene_245250)
