[The description below was written by a language model from this plasmid's Addgene catalogue record and pLannotate feature annotations shown in this document.]
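Description:
pEF myc-SHP2(Q510E)-TurboID is an 8.6 kb mammalian expression plasmid built on a pEF backbone for proximity-labeling proteomics with the tyrosine phosphatase SHP2. It is propagated in E. coli through a high-copy ColE1/pUC-type origin with ampicillin selection (AmpR under its own bla promoter), and it also carries an f1 origin. A second cassette places the blasticidin S deaminase gene (BSD) behind tandem SV40 early and bacterial EM7 promoters, followed by an SV40 poly(A) signal, so blasticidin could in principle be used to select transfected mammalian cells. The short BleoR/ble, lacI, CMV enhancer and small t antigen hits in the annotation are fragments that appear to be backbone remnants rather than functional parts.

The expression unit is driven by the strong constitutive human EF-1α promoter, with a T7 promoter just downstream of it, and is terminated by the bGH polyadenylation signal. The payload is full-length human SHP2 (PTPN11) carrying the Q510E substitution, fused directly at its C terminus to TurboID, an engineered E. coli biotin ligase with high catalytic efficiency that biotinylates nearby proteins so they can be captured and identified by mass spectrometry. The plasmid name indicates an N-terminal myc tag, which the feature table does not annotate, although there is unannotated space upstream of the PTPN11 coding sequence. The annotation also detects an HIV Rev-type nuclear export signal immediately after TurboID; this is not mentioned in the catalogue fields. According to the associated study, constructs of this type are used to compare the interactomes and localization of pathogenic SHP2 variants.
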