Features (pLannotate 1.2.2; 24 found; start..end, strand, type, name):
    135..182     +  promoter       EM7 promoter: synthetic bacterial promoter&nbsp
    201..599     +  CDS            BSD: blasticidin S deaminase; Aspergillus terreus BSD; confers resistance to blasticidin
    600..627     +  CDS            BleoR (fragment): antibiotic-binding protein; Sh ble from Streptoalloteichus hindustanus; confers resistance to bleomycin, phleomycin, and Zeocin™
    637..762     +  CDS            ble (fragment): BLE_KLEPN - Experimental evidence at protein level: Swiss-Prot protein existence level 1. Binding protein with a strong affinity to the bleomycin family of antibiotics. Binds to CL990; an antimitotic-antibiotic compound. From Klebsiella pneumoniae.
    757..878     +  polyA_signal   SV40 poly(A) signal: SV40 polyadenylation signal
    951..967     -  protein_bind   lac operator: The lac repressor binds to the lac operator to inhibit transcription in E. coli. This inhibition can be relieved by adding lactose or isopropyl-β-D-thiogalactopyranoside (IPTG). lac repressor encoded by lacI
    975..1005    -  promoter       lac promoter: promoter for the E. coli lac operon
   1020..1041    -  protein_bind   CAP binding site: CAP binding activates transcription in the presence of cAMP. E. coli catabolite activator protein
   1054..1146    -  CDS            lacI (fragment): lac repressor; lacI; The lac repressor binds to the lac operator to inhibit transcription in E. coli. This inhibition can be relieved by adding lactose or isopropyl-β-D-thiogalactopyranoside (IPTG).
   1318..1906    -  rep_origin     ori: high-copy-number ColE1/pMB1/pBR322/pUC origin of replication
   2077..2937    -  CDS            AmpR: β-lactamase; bla; confers resistance to ampicillin, carbenicillin, and related antibiotics
   2938..3042    -  promoter       AmpR promoter: bla
   3101..3153    -  misc_feature   bom (fragment): basis of mobility region from pBR322
   3308..3326    +  enhancer       CMV enhancer (fragment): human cytomegalovirus immediate early enhancer
   3351..3417    +  CDS            small t antigen (fragment): SV40 (simian virus 40) small t antigen
   3424..4602    +  promoter       EF-1α promoter: strong constitutive promoter for human elongation factor EF-1α
   4619..4637    +  promoter       T7 promoter: promoter for bacteriophage T7 RNA polymerase
   4807..6585    +  CDS            PTPN11: PTN11_HUMAN - Also known as PTP2C, SHPTP2. Experimental evidence at protein level: Swiss-Prot protein existence level 1. Acts downstream of various receptor and cytoplasmic protein tyrosine kinases to participate in the signal transduction from the cell surface to the nucleus (PubMed:10655584, PubMed:18559669, PubMed:18829466, PubMed:26742426, PubMed:28074573). Positively regulates MAPK signal transduction pathway (PubMed:28074573). Dephosphorylates GAB1, ARHGAP35 and EGFR (PubMed:28074573). Dephosphorylates ROCK2 at 'Tyr-722' resulting in stimulation of its RhoA binding activity (PubMed:18559
   6586..7542    +  CDS            TurboID: mutant of the E. coli biotin ligase BioID engineered for improved catalytic efficiency (Branon et al., 2018)
   7549..7575    +  CDS            NES: nuclear export signal from the HIV Rev protein (Fischer et al., 1995)
   7607..7831    +  polyA_signal   bGH poly(A) signal: bovine growth hormone polyadenylation signal
   7835..7856    +  promoter       SV40 promoter (fragment): SV40 enhancer and early promoter
   7877..8305    +  rep_origin     f1 ori (sequence partly withheld): f1 bacteriophage origin of replication; arrow indicates direction of (+) strand synthesis
   8319..87      +  promoter       SV40 promoter (across the origin): SV40 enhancer and early promoter
>Addgene plasmid #245250 | pEF myc-SHP2(Q510E)-TurboID | addgene full sequence | sequence record 487429 | Addgene NGS Result
ATTTATGCAGAGGCCGAGGCCGCCTCTGCCTCTGAGCTATTCCAGAAGTAGTGAGGAGGCTTTTTTGGAG
GCCTAGGCTTTTGCAAAAAGCTCCCGGGAGCTTGTATATCCATTTTCGGATCTGATCAGCACGTGTTGAC
AATTAATCATCGGCATAGTATATCGGCATAGTATAATACGACAAGGTGAGGAACTAAACCATGGCCAAGC
CTTTGTCTCAAGAAGAATCCACCCTCATTGAAAGAGCAACGGCTACAATCAACAGCATCCCCATCTCTGA
AGACTACAGCGTCGCCAGCGCAGCTCTCTCTAGCGACGGCCGCATCTTCACTGGTGTCAATGTATATCAT
TTTACTGGGGGACCTTGTGCAGAACTCGTGGTGCTGGGCACTGCTGCTGCTGCGGCAGCTGGCAACCTGA
CTTGTATCGTCGCGATCGGAAATGAGAACAGGGGCATCTTGAGCCCCTGCGGACGGTGCCGACAGGTGCT
TCTCGATCTGCATCCTGGGATCAAAGCCATAGTGAAGGACAGTGATGGACAGCCGACGGCAGTTGGGATT
CGTGAATTGCTGCCCTCTGGTTATGTGTGGGAGGGCTAAGCACTTCGTGGCCGAGGAGCAGGACTGACAC
GTGCTACGAGATTTCGATTCCACCGCCGCCTTCTATGAAAGGTTGGGCTTCGGAATCGTTTTCCGGGACG
CCGGCTGGATGATCCTCCAGCGCGGGGATCTCATGCTGGAGTTCTTCGCCCACCCCAACTTGTTTATTGC
AGCTTATAATGGTTACAAATAAAGCAATAGCATCACAAATTTCACAAATAAAGCATTTTTTTCACTGCAT
TCTAGTTGTGGTTTGTCCAAACTCATCAATGTATCTTATCATGTCTGTATACCGTCGACCTCTAGCTAGA
GCTTGGCGTAATCATGGTCATAGCTGTTTCCTGTGTGAAATTGTTATCCGCTCACAATTCCACACAACAT
ACGAGCCGGAAGCATAAAGTGTAAAGCCTGGGGTGCCTAATGAGTGAGCTAACTCACATTAATTGCGTTG
CGCTCACTGCCCGCTTTCCAGTCGGGAAACCTGTCGTGCCAGCTGCATTAATGAATCGGCCAACGCGCGG
GGAGAGGCGGTTTGCGTATTGGGCGCTCTTCCGCTTCCTCGCTCACTGACTCGCTGCGCTCGGTCGTTCG
GCTGCGGCGAGCGGTATCAGCTCACTCAAAGGCGGTAATACGGTTATCCACAGAATCAGGGGATAACGCA
GGAAAGAACATGTGAGCAAAAGGCCAGGAACCGTAAAAAGGCCGCGTTGCTGGCGTTTTTCCATAGGCTC
CGCCCCCCTGACGAGCATCACAAAAATCGACGCTCAAGTCAGAGGTGGCGAAACCCGACAGGACTATAAA
GATACCAGGCGTTTCCCCCTGGAAGCTCCCTCGTGCGCTCTCCTGTTCCGACCCTGCCGCTTACCGGATA
CCTGTCCGCCTTTCTCCCTTCGGGAAGCGTGGCGCTTTCTCATAGCTCACGCTGTAGGTATCTCAGTTCG
GTGTAGGTCGTTCGCTCCAAGCTGGGCTGTGTGCACGAACCCCCCGTTCAGCCCGACCGCTGCGCCTTAT
CCGGTAACTATCGTCTTGAGTCCAACCCGGTAAGACACGACTTATCGCCACTGGCAGCAGCCACTGGTAA
CAGGATTAGCAGAGCGAGGTATGTAGGCGGTGCTACAGAGTTCTTGAAGTGGTGGCCTAACTACGGCTAC
ACTAGAAGAACAGTATTTGGTATCTGCGCTCTGCTGAAGCCAGTTACCTTCGGAAAAAGAGTTGGTAGCT
CTTGATCCGGCAAACAAACCACCGCTGGTAGCGGTGGTTTTTTTGTTTGCAAGCAGCAGATTACGCGCAG
AAAAAAAGGATCTCAAGAAGATCCTTTGATCTTTTCTACGGGGTCTGACGCTCAGTGGAACGAAAACTCA
CGTTAAGGGATTTTGGTCATGAGATTATCAAAAAGGATCTTCACCTAGATCCTTTTAAATTAAAAATGAA
GTTTTAAATCAATCTAAAGTATATATGAGTAAACTTGGTCTGACAGTTACCAATGCTTAATCAGTGAGGC
ACCTATCTCAGCGATCTGTCTATTTCGTTCATCCATAGTTGCCTGACTCCCCGTCGTGTAGATAACTACG
ATACGGGAGGGCTTACCATCTGGCCCCAGTGCTGCAATGATACCGCGAGACCCACGCTCACCGGCTCCAG
ATTTATCAGCAATAAACCAGCCAGCCGGAAGGGCCGAGCGCAGAAGTGGTCCTGCAACTTTATCCGCCTC
CATCCAGTCTATTAATTGTTGCCGGGAAGCTAGAGTAAGTAGTTCGCCAGTTAATAGTTTGCGCAACGTT
GTTGCCATTGCTACAGGCATCGTGGTGTCACGCTCGTCGTTTGGTATGGCTTCATTCAGCTCCGGTTCCC
AACGATCAAGGCGAGTTACATGATCCCCCATGTTGTGCAAAAAAGCGGTTAGCTCCTTCGGTCCTCCGAT
CGTTGTCAGAAGTAAGTTGGCCGCAGTGTTATCACTCATGGTTATGGCAGCACTGCATAATTCTCTTACT
GTCATGCCATCCGTAAGATGCTTTTCTGTGACTGGTGAGTACTCAACCAAGTCATTCTGAGAATAGTGTA
TGCGGCGACCGAGTTGCTCTTGCCCGGCGTCAATACGGGATAATACCGCGCCACATAGCAGAACTTTAAA
AGTGCTCATCATTGGAAAACGTTCTTCGGGGCGAAAACTCTCAAGGATCTTACCGCTGTTGAGATCCAGT
TCGATGTAACCCACTCGTGCACCCAACTGATCTTCAGCATCTTTTACTTTCACCAGCGTTTCTGGGTGAG
CAAAAACAGGAAGGCAAAATGCCGCAAAAAAGGGAATAAGGGCGACACGGAAATGTTGAATACTCATACT
CTTCCTTTTTCAATATTATTGAAGCATTTATCAGGGTTATTGTCTCATGAGCGGATACATATTTGAATGT
ATTTAGAAAAATAAACAAATAGGGGTTCCGCGCACATTTCCCCGAAAAGTGCCACCTGACGTCGACGGAT
CGGGAGATCTCCCGATCCCCTATGGTGCACTCTCAGTACAATCTGCTCTGATGCCGCATAGTTAAGCCAG
TATCTGCTCCCTGCTTGTGTGTTGGAGGTCGCTGAGTAGTGCGCGAGCAAAATTTAAGCTACAACAAGGC
AAGGCTTGACCGACAATTGCATGAAGAATCTGCTTAGGGTTAGGCGTTTTGCGCTGCTTCGCGATGTACG
GGCCAGATATACGCGTTGACATTGATTATTGACTAGGCTTTTGCAAAAAGCTTTGCAAAGATGGATAAAG
TTTTAAACAGAGAGGAATCTTTGCAGCTAATGGACCTTCTAGGTCTTGAAAGGAGTGGGAATTGGCTCCG
GTGCCCGTCAGTGGGCAGAGCGCACATCGCCCACAGTCCCCGAGAAGTTGGGGGGAGGGGTCGGCAATTG
AACCGGTGCCTAGAGAAGGTGGCGCGGGGTAAACTGGGAAAGTGATGTCGTGTACTGGCTCCGCCTTTTT
CCCGAGGGTGGGGGAGAACCGTATATAAGTGCAGTAGTCGCCGTGAACGTTCTTTTTCGCAACGGGTTTG
CCGCCAGAACACAGGTAAGTGCCGTGTGTGGTTCCCGCGGGCCTGGCCTCTTTACGGGTTATGGCCCTTG
CGTGCCTTGAATTACTTCCACCTGGCTGCAGTACGTGATTCTTGATCCCGAGCTTCGGGTTGGAAGTGGG
TGGGAGAGTTCGAGGCCTTGCGCTTAAGGAGCCCCTTCGCCTCGTGCTTGAGTTGAGGCCTGGCCTGGGC
GCTGGGGCCGCCGCGTGCGAATCTGGTGGCACCTTCGCGCCTGTCTCGCTGCTTTCGATAAGTCTCTAGC
CATTTAAAATTTTTGATGACCTGCTGCGACGCTTTTTTTCTGGCAAGATAGTCTTGTAAATGCGGGCCAA
GATCTGCACACTGGTATTTCGGTTTTTGGGGCCGCGGGCGGCGACGGGGCCCGTGCGTCCCAGCGCACAT
GTTCGGCGAGGCGGGGCCTGCGAGCGCGGCCACCGAGAATCGGACGGGGGTAGTCTCAAGCTGGCCGGCC
TGCTCTGGTGCCTGGCCTCGCGCCGCCGTGTATCGCCCCGCCCTGGGCGGCAAGGCTGGCCCGGTCGGCA
CCAGTTGCGTGAGCGGAAAGATGGCCGCTTCCCGGCCCTGCTGCAGGGAGCTCAAAATGGAGGACGCGGC
GCTCGGGAGAGCGGGCGGGTGAGTCACCCACACAAAGGAAAAGGGCCTTTCCGTCCTCAGCCGTCGCTTC
ATGTGACTCCACGGAGTACCGGGCGCCGTCCAGGCACCTCGATTAGTTCTCGAGCTTTTGGAGTACGTCG
TCTTTAGGTTGGGGGGAGGGGTTTTATGCGATGGAGTTTCCCCACACTGAGTGGGTGGAGACTGAAGTTA
GGCCAGCTTGGCACTTGATGTAATTCTCCTTGGAATTTGCCCTTTTTGAGTTTGGATCTTGGTTCATTCT
CAAGCCTCAGACAGTGGTTCAAAGTTTTTTTCTTCCATTTCAGGTGTCGTGAGGAATTAGCTTGGTACTA
ATACGACTCACTATAGGGAGACCCAAGCTGGCTAGGTAAGCTTGGTACCGAGCTCGGATCCACTAGTCCA
GTGTGGTGGAATTCTGCAGATATCCAGCACAGTGGCGGCCGCTCGAGTCTAGAGGGCCCGTCACCATGGA
ACAAAAACTCATCTCAGAAGAGGATCTGGGAGGGCAGTCTGGGCAGATGACATCGCGGAGATGGTTTCAC
CCAAATATCACTGGTGTGGAGGCAGAAAACCTACTGTTGACAAGAGGAGTTGATGGCAGTTTTTTGGCAA
GGCCTAGTAAAAGTAACCCTGGAGACTTCACACTTTCCGTTAGAAGAAATGGAGCTGTCACCCACATCAA
GATTCAGAACACTGGTGATTACTATGACCTGTATGGAGGGGAGAAATTTGCCACTTTGGCTGAGTTGGTC
CAGTATTACATGGAACATCACGGGCAATTAAAAGAGAAGAATGGAGATGTCATTGAGCTTAAATATCCTC
TGAACTGTGCAGATCCTACCTCTGAAAGGTGGTTTCATGGACATCTCTCTGGGAAAGAAGCAGAGAAATT
ATTAACTGAAAAAGGAAAACATGGTAGTTTTCTTGTACGAGAGAGCCAGAGCCACCCTGGAGATTTTGTT
CTTTCTGTGCGCACTGGTGATGACAAAGGGGAGAGCAATGACGGCAAGTCTAAAGTGACCCATGTTATGA
TTCGCTGTCAGGAACTGAAATACGACGTTGGTGGAGGAGAACGGTTTGATTCTTTGACAGATCTTGTGGA
ACATTATAAGAAGAATCCTATGGTGGAAACATTGGGTACAGTACTACAACTCAAGCAGCCCCTTAACACG
ACTCGTATAAATGCTGCTGAAATAGAAAGCAGAGTTCGAGAACTAAGCAAATTAGCTGAGACCACAGATA
AAGTCAAACAAGGCTTTTGGGAAGAATTTGAGACACTACAACAACAGGAGTGCAAACTTCTCTACAGCCG
AAAAGAGGGTCAAAGGCAAGAAAACAAAAACAAAAATAGATATAAAAACATCCTGCCCTTTGATCATACC
AGGGTTGTCCTACACGATGGTGATCCCAATGAGCCTGTTTCAGATTACATCAATGCAAATATCATCATGC
CTGAATTTGAAACCAAGTGCAACAATTCAAAGCCCAAAAAGAGTTACATTGCCACACAAGGCTGCCTGCA
AAACACGGTGAATGACTTTTGGCGGATGGTGTTCCAAGAAAACTCCCGAGTGATTGTCATGACAACGAAA
GAAGTGGAGAGAGGAAAGAGTAAATGTGTCAAATACTGGCCTGATGAGTATGCTCTAAAAGAATATGGCG
TCATGCGTGTTAGGAACGTCAAAGAAAGCGCCGCTCATGACTATACGCTAAGAGAACTTAAACTTTCAAA
GGTTGGACAAGGGAATACGGAGAGAACGGTCTGGCAATACCACTTTCGGACCTGGCCGGACCACGGCGTG
CCCAGCGACCCTGGGGGCGTGCTGGACTTCCTGGAGGAGGTGCACCATAAGCAGGAGAGCATCATGGATG
CAGGGCCGGTCGTGGTGCACTGCAGTGCTGGAATTGGCCGGACAGGGACGTTCATTGTGATTGATATTCT
TATTGACATCATCAGAGAGAAAGGTGTTGACTGCGATATTGACGTTCCCAAAACCATCCAGATGGTGCGG
TCTCAGAGGTCAGGGATGGTCCAGACAGAAGCAGAGTACCGATTTATCTATATGGCGGTCCAGCATTATA
TTGAAACACTACAGCGCAGGATTGAAGAAGAGCAGAAAAGCAAGAGGAAAGGGCACGAATATACAAATAT
TAAGTATTCTCTAGCGGACCAGACGAGTGGAGATCAGAGCCCTCTCCCGCCTTGTACTCCAACGCCACCC
TGTGCAGAAATGAGAGAAGACAGTGCTAGAGTCTATGAAAACGTGGGCCTGATGCAACAGCAGAAAAGTT
TCAGAAAAGACAATACTGTGCCTCTGAAGCTGATCGCTCTCCTGGCTAATGGCGAGTTCCATAGTGGCGA
ACAGCTGGGAGAAACCCTGGGCATGTCCAGGGCCGCTATCAACAAGCACATTCAGACTCTGCGCGACTGG
GGCGTGGACGTGTTCACCGTGCCCGGAAAGGGCTACTCTCTGCCCGAGCCTATCCCGCTGCTGAACGCTA
AACAGATTCTGGGACAGCTGGACGGCGGGAGCGTGGCAGTCCTGCCTGTGGTCGACTCCACCAATCAGTA
CCTGCTGGATCGAATCGGCGAGCTGAAGAGTGGGGATGCTTGCATTGCAGAATATCAGCAGGCAGGGAGA
GGAAGCAGAGGGAGGAAATGGTTCTCTCCTTTTGGAGCTAACCTGTACCTGAGTATGTTTTGGCGCCTGA
AGCGGGGACCAGCAGCAATCGGCCTGGGCCCGGTCATCGGAATTGTCATGGCAGAAGCGCTGCGAAAGCT
GGGAGCAGACAAGGTGCGAGTCAAATGGCCCAATGACCTGTATCTGCAGGATAGAAAGCTGGCAGGCATC
CTGGTGGAGCTGGCCGGAATAACAGGCGATGCTGCACAGATCGTCATTGGCGCCGGGATTAACGTGGCTA
TGAGGCGCGTGGAGGAAAGCGTGGTCAATCAGGGCTGGATCACACTGCAGGAAGCAGGGATTAACCTGGA
CAGGAATACTCTGGCCGCTACGCTGATCCGAGAGCTGCGGGCAGCCCTGGAACTGTTCGAGCAGGAAGGC
CTGGCTCCATATCTGCCACGGTGGGAGAAGCTGGATAACTTCATCAATAGACCCGTGAAGCTGATCATTG
GGGACAAAGAGATTTTCGGGATTAGCCGGGGGATTGATAAACAGGGAGCCCTGCTGCTGGAACAGGACGG
AGTTATCAAACCCTGGATGGGCGGAGAAATCAGTCTGCGGTCTGCCGAAAAGCTGCAGCTGCCTCCCCTG
GAGCGCCTGACCCTGGACTAAGTTTAAACCCGCTGATCAGCCTCGACTGTGCCTTCTAGTTGCCAGCCAT
CTGTTGTTTGCCCCTCCCCCGTGCCTTCCTTGACCCTGGAAGGTGCCACTCCCACTGTCCTTTCCTAATA
AAATGAGGAAATTGCATCGCATTGTCTGAGTAGGTGTCATTCTATTCTGGGGGGTGGGGTGGGGCAGGAC
AGCAAGGGGGAGGATTGGGAAGACAATAGCAGGCATGCTGGGGATGCGGTGGGCTCTATGGCTTCTGAGG
CGGAAAGAACCAGCTGGGGCTCTAGGGGGTATCCCC
[124 nt withheld, positions 7877-8000]
C
[91 nt withheld, positions 8002-8092]
A
[49 nt withheld, positions 8094-8142]
CCTTTGACGTTGGAGTCCACGTTCTTT
[37 nt withheld, positions 8170-8206]
ACCCTATCTCGGTCTATTCTTTTGATTTATAAGGGATTTTGCCGATTTCGGCCTATTGGTTAAAAAATGA
GCTGATTTAACAAAAATTTAACGCGAATTAATTCTGTGGAATGTGTGTCAGTTAGGGTGTGGAAAGTCCC
CAGGCTCCCCAGCAGGCAGAAGTATGCAAAGCATGCATCTCAATTAGTCAGCAACCAGGTGTGGAAAGTC
CCCAGGCTCCCCAGCAGGCAGAAGTATGCAAAGCATGCATCTCAATTAGTCAGCAACCATAGTCCCGCCC
CTAACTCCGCCCATCCCGCCCCTAACTCCGCCCAGTTCCGCCCATTCTCCGCCCCATGGCTGACTAATTT
TTTTT
